Addgene plasmid #148954: pT7-EGFP-C1-HsGIGYF2-W288AF300AF306A_AI
Purpose: Mammalian Expression of HsGIGYF2-W288AF300AF306A
Depositing lab: Elisa Izaurralde. Depositing organization: Max Planck Institute for Developmental Biology. Publication: Molecular basis for GIGYF-Me31B complex assembly in 4EHP-mediated translational repression. Peter D, Ruscica V, Bawankar P, Weber R, Helms S, Valkov E, Igreja C, Izaurralde E. Genes Dev. 2019 Oct 1;33(19-20):1355-1360. doi: 10.1101/gad.329219.119. Epub 2019 Aug 22. PubMed 31439631.
Backbone
  Vector backbone: Unknown
  Vector type: Mammalian Expression
Growth in bacteria
  Bacterial resistance: Kanamycin, 50 μg/mL
  Growth temperature: 37°C
  Growth strain: DH5alpha
  Copy number: High Copy
Gene/Insert
  Gene/Insert name: HsGIGYF2-W288AF300AF306A
  Species: H. sapiens (human)
  Mutation: one silent mutation and one deletion of Q1211 compared to the sequence of NCBI: NM_015575.3 or Uniprot.: Q6Y7W6-1
  Entrez Gene: GIGYF2 (a.k.a. GYF2, PARK11, PERQ2, PERQ3, TNRC15)
  Cloning method: Unknown
Terms and licenses: Academic/Nonprofit Terms; Industry Terms: Not Available to Industry
Depositor comments: Plasmids from this collection were made available to the research community and donated after the lab closed. Please note that the sequence provided by the depositing laboratory may be theoretical/predicted or based on Sanger sequencing results. There may be discrepancies between sequencing results obtained by Addgene and the depositor sequence. If an Addgene verified sequence is not available, please contact before placing your order to request that our lab fully sequence the plasmid.
How to cite: pT7-EGFP-C1-HsGIGYF2-W288AF300AF306A_AI was a gift from Elisa Izaurralde (Addgene plasmid # 148954 ; http://n2t.net/addgene:148954 ; RRID:Addgene_148954)
