[The description below was written by a language model from this plasmid's Addgene catalogue record and pLannotate feature annotations shown in this document.]
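Description:
pT7-EGFP-C1-HsGIGYF2-W288AF300AF306A_AI is an 8.6 kb mammalian expression plasmid that produces human GIGYF2 as an N-terminal EGFP fusion. The catalogue lists the backbone as unknown, but the name and feature layout fit an EGFP-C1-type vector with an added T7 promoter. It is propagated in E. coli from a high-copy ColE1/pUC-type origin under kanamycin selection. The Tn5 NeoR/KanR gene sits behind tandem bacterial (AmpR/bla) and SV40 early promoters and is followed by the HSV TK polyadenylation signal. The same marker can therefore in principle support G418 selection in mammalian cells. An f1 origin is also present. Several short annotated fragments (HIV-1 LTR, SV40 large T antigen, ble, bGH poly(A)) are most likely partial sequence matches to backbone regions rather than functional elements.

The expression cassette consists of the CMV immediate-early enhancer and promoter, then a T7 promoter, which could allow in vitro transcription. These are followed by the EGFP coding sequence, a short remnant of the multiple cloning site acting as a linker, the GIGYF2 open reading frame and the SV40 poly(A) signal. As the name indicates, the insert carries three alanine substitutions: W288A, F300A and F306A. The record also notes one silent mutation and a deletion of Q1211 relative to the reference sequence.

The record does not spell out what the triple mutation does. The associated publication concerns assembly of the GIGYF–Me31B complex in 4EHP-mediated translational repression, so the mutant probably serves as an interaction-defective variant for comparison with wild-type GIGYF2. The EGFP tag would suit localisation or pull-down experiments in transfected cells. The depositor sequence may be theoretical or based on Sanger sequencing rather than fully verified.
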