Features (pLannotate 1.2.2; 17 found; start..end, strand, type, name):
     61..364     +  enhancer       CMV enhancer: human cytomegalovirus immediate early enhancer
    365..568     +  promoter       CMV promoter: human cytomegalovirus (CMV) immediate early promoter
    564..597     +  LTR            5' LTR (truncated) (fragment): truncated 5' long terminal repeat (LTR) from HIV-1
    613..631     +  promoter       T7 promoter: promoter for bacteriophage T7 RNA polymerase
    665..1381    +  CDS            EGFP: EGFP is a basic (constitutively fluorescent) green fluorescent protein published in 1996, derived from Aequorea victoria. It is reported to be a rapidly-maturing weak dimer with moderate acid sensitivity.
   1382..1402    +  misc_feature   MCS (fragment): multiple cloning site
   1403..5296    +  CDS            GIGYF2: GGYF2_HUMAN - Also known as KIAA0642 From Homo sapiens (Human).
   5322..5406    +  CDS            large T antigen (fragment): large T antigen from SV40 (simian virus 40)
   5429..5550    +  polyA_signal   SV40 poly(A) signal: SV40 polyadenylation signal
   5584..6012    -  rep_origin     f1 ori (sequence partly withheld): f1 bacteriophage origin of replication; arrow indicates direction of (+) strand synthesis
   6039..6143    +  promoter       AmpR promoter: bla
   6145..6502    +  promoter       SV40 promoter: SV40 enhancer and early promoter
   6537..7331    +  CDS            NeoR/KanR: aminoglycoside phosphotransferase from Tn5; aph(3')-II (or nptII); confers resistance to neomycin, kanamycin, and G418 (Geneticin®)
   7352..7504    +  CDS            ble (fragment): BLE_KLEPN - Experimental evidence at protein level: Swiss-Prot protein existence level 1. Binding protein with a strong affinity to the bleomycin family of antibiotics. Binds to CL990; an antimitotic-antibiotic compound. From Klebsiella pneumoniae.
   7563..7610    +  polyA_signal   HSV TK poly(A) signal: herpes simplex virus thymidine kinase polyadenylation signal (Cole and Stacy, 1985)
   7701..7717    -  polyA_signal   bGH poly(A) signal (fragment): bovine growth hormone polyadenylation signal
   7939..8527    +  rep_origin     ori: high-copy-number ColE1/pMB1/pBR322/pUC origin of replication
>Addgene plasmid #148954 | pT7-EGFP-C1-HsGIGYF2-W288AF300AF306A_AI | depositor full sequence | sequence record 291402 | Full Sequence
TAGTTATTAATAGTAATCAATTACGGGGTCATTAGTTCATAGCCCATATATGGAGTTCCGCGTTACATAA
CTTACGGTAAATGGCCCGCCTGGCTGACCGCCCAACGACCCCCGCCCATTGACGTCAATAATGACGTATG
TTCCCATAGTAACGCCAATAGGGACTTTCCATTGACGTCAATGGGTGGAGTATTTACGGTAAACTGCCCA
CTTGGCAGTACATCAAGTGTATCATATGCCAAGTACGCCCCCTATTGACGTCAATGACGGTAAATGGCCC
GCCTGGCATTATGCCCAGTACATGACCTTATGGGACTTTCCTACTTGGCAGTACATCTACGTATTAGTCA
TCGCTATTACCATGGTGATGCGGTTTTGGCAGTACATCAATGGGCGTGGATAGCGGTTTGACTCACGGGG
ATTTCCAAGTCTCCACCCCATTGACGTCAATGGGAGTTTGTTTTGGCACCAAAATCAACGGGACTTTCCA
AAATGTCGTAACAACTCCGCCCCATTGACGCAAATGGGCGGTAGGCGTGTACGGTGGGAGGTCTATATAA
GCAGAGCTCTCTGGCTAACTAGAGAACCCACTGCTTACTGGCTTATCGAAATTAATACGACTCACTATAG
GGAGACCCAAGCTCTAGCGCTACCGGTCGCCACCATGGTGAGCAAGGGCGAGGAGCTGTTCACCGGGGTG
GTGCCCATCCTGGTCGAGCTGGACGGCGACGTAAACGGCCACAAGTTCAGCGTGTCCGGCGAGGGCGAGG
GCGATGCCACCTACGGCAAGCTGACCCTGAAGTTCATCTGCACCACCGGCAAGCTGCCCGTGCCCTGGCC
CACCCTCGTGACCACCCTGACCTACGGCGTGCAGTGCTTCAGCCGCTACCCCGACCACATGAAGCAGCAC
GACTTCTTCAAGTCCGCCATGCCCGAAGGCTACGTCCAGGAGCGCACCATCTTCTTCAAGGACGACGGCA
ACTACAAGACCCGCGCCGAGGTGAAGTTCGAGGGCGACACCCTGGTGAACCGCATCGAGCTGAAGGGCAT
CGACTTCAAGGAGGACGGCAACATCCTGGGGCACAAGCTGGAGTACAACTACAACAGCCACAACGTCTAT
ATCATGGCCGACAAGCAGAAGAACGGCATCAAGGTGAACTTCAAGATCCGCCACAACATCGAGGACGGCA
GCGTGCAGCTCGCCGACCACTACCAGCAGAACACCCCCATCGGCGACGGCCCCGTGCTGCTGCCCGACAA
CCACTACCTGAGCACCCAGTCCGCCCTGAGCAAAGACCCCAACGAGAAGCGCGATCACATGGTCCTGCTG
GAGTTCGTGACCGCCGCCGGGATCACTCTCGGCATGGACGAGCTGTACAAGTCCGGACTCAGATCTCGAG
CTATGGCAGCGGAAACGCAGACACTGAACTTTGGGCCTGAATGGCTCCGAGCTCTGTCCAGTGGTGGGAG
TATTACATCCCCTCCTCTTTCTCCAGCATTGCCGAAGTATAAATTAGCAGATTATCGTTACGGCAGAGAA
GAAATGTTAGCACTTTTCCTTAAAGACAACAAGATACCTTCAGACCTTCTGGATAAAGAATTTCTGCCTA
TCCTCCAGGAGGAACCCCTTCCACCATTGGCTCTGGTACCCTTTACAGAAGAAGAACAGAGAAACTTTTC
CATGTCTGTAAATAGTGCTGCTGTCCTGCGATTGACAGGACGAGGAGGAGGAGGAACAGTGGTGGGGGCT
CCTAGAGGTCGAAGTTCTTCAAGAGGGCGAGGCAGAGGCAGAGGTGAATGTGGTTTCTACCAAAGAAGTT
TTGATGAAGTAGAGGGTGTTTTTGGTCGAGGAGGTGGCAGAGAAATGCATAGATCGCAGAGCTGGGAGGA
AAGGGGTGACAGACGTTTTGAAAAACCAGGACGAAAAGATGTAGGGAGACCAAATTTTGAGGAAGGTGGA
CCAACATCAGTAGGGAGAAAGCATGAATTTATACGCTCAGAAAGTGAAAATTGGCGCATCTTTAGAGAGG
AACAAAATGGAGAAGATGAAGATGGAGGTTGGCGACTAGCTGGATCAAGGAGGGATGGAGAGAGGTGGCG
ACCTCACAGTCCTGATGGCCCTCGTTCTGCAGGCTGGCGGGAACACATGGAACGACGTCGGAGGTTTGAG
TTTGATTTTCGAGATAGAGATGATGAACGGGGTTACCGAAGGGTTCGCTCTGGCAGTGGGAGCATAGATG
ATGACAGGGATAGCTTGCCCGAAGCGTGCTTAGAGGATGCTGAAGAAGAAATGGGTACAGCCGACTCATC
TGGAGCAGCCCTTTCTCTAAAAAAAGTACAGAAAGAGCCTATTCCAGAAGAGCAGGAGATGGACTTCCGG
CCTGTGGACGAAGGGGAGGAGTGCTCTGACTCTGAGGGTAGCCATAATGAAGAGGCCAAAGAACCCGATA
AGACAAATAAGAAAGAAGGAGAGAAAACAGATAGAGTAGGAGTTGAAGCTAGTGAGGAAACTCCCCAGAC
CTCATCATCATCTGCTAGACCAGGTACTCCTTCAGACCATCAGTCTCAGGAAGCATCACAGTTTGAGAGG
AAAGATGAACCAAAAACTGAGCAAACGGAAAAAGCTGAAGAGGAGACTCGGATGGAAAATAGTCTACCAG
CCAAAGTGCCCAGCAGAGGGGATGAAATGGTTGCTGATGTCCAGCAGCCCCTGTCGCAGATTCCTTCAGA
TACAGCCTCTCCTCTTCTCATACTTCCACCTCCTGTTCCCAATCCTAGTCCTACTCTCCGGCCAGTTGAA
ACACCAGTTGTAGGTGCTCCTGGTATGGGCAGTGTTTCCACAGAACCTGATGATGAAGAAGGTCTCAAAC
ATTTGGAGCAGCAAGCTGAGAAAATGGTGGCTTATCTCCAAGACAGTGCACTAGATGATGAAAGATTGGC
ATCAAAACTGCAAGAGCACAGAGCTAAAGGAGTGTCGATTCCATTGATGCATGAAGCAATGCAGAAGTGG
TATTACAAAGATCCTCAGGGAGAAATTCAAGGTCCCTTCAATAATCAGGAGATGGCAGAATGGTTTCAGG
CGGGCTATTTTACTATGTCTTTATTGGTGAAGAGAGCGTGTGATGAAAGCTTCCAACCTCTTGGCGATAT
CATGAAAATGTGGGGAAGGGTTCCCTTTTCTCCAGGTCCAGCTCCCCCTCCTCATATGGGAGAGCTGGAC
CAGGAACGACTGACCAGGCAGCAAGAACTCACAGCCTTATACCAGATGCAGCACCTGCAGTACCAGCAGT
TTTTAATACAACAACAATATGCACAGGTTTTGGCCCAACAGCAGAAAGCAGCACTGTCTTCCCAGCAGCA
GCAGCAGTTGGCACTTCTTCTTCAACAGTTTCAGACCTTGAAGATGAGAATATCTGATCAGAACATCATT
CCCTCAGTAACTAGGTCTGTGTCCGTGCCAGATACTGGCTCTATCTGGGAGCTTCAGCCAACAGCTTCAC
AGCCTACAGTTTGGGAAGGTGGTAGTGTATGGGATCTTCCTCTGGACACCACGACACCAGGCCCTGCCCT
GGAACAGCTTCAGCAGCTAGAGAAGGCCAAAGCTGCAAAGCTAGAGCAAGAGAGAAGAGAGGCAGAAATG
AGGGCAAAACGGGAAGAGGAAGAGCGAAAGAGGCAGGAAGAACTCCGAAGACAACAGGAGGAAATTCTTC
GGCGACAGCAGGAAGAAGAAAGGAAAAGGCGAGAGGAAGAAGAACTTGCCCGAAGGAAACAGGAAGAGGC
TCTGCGTCGCCAGCGGGAGCAAGAAATTGCATTAAGGCGACAGCGAGAAGAGGAAGAAAGACAGCAGCAA
GAAGAAGCTCTTAGAAGACTGGAAGAGAGGAGAAGAGAAGAGGAAGAAAGGCGGAAGCAGGAAGAATTGT
TACGCAAACAGGAAGAGGAGGCTGCAAAATGGGCCCGGGAAGAAGAAGAAGCCCAGCGTCGATTAGAGGA
GAACCGGCTGCGGATGGAAGAGGAGGCAGCCAGACTCCGGCATGAGGAAGAAGAACGGAAGAGAAAGGAG
CTGGAGGTCCAGCGGCAGAAGGAGTTAATGCGCCAGAGGCAGCAGCAGCAAGAGGCTCTCCGGAGGTTGC
AGCAGCAGCAGCAGCAACAACAGCTGGCGCAGATGAAGCTTCCTTCTTCTTCAACGTGGGGCCAGCAGTC
CAATACAACAGCATGTCAGTCCCAGGCCACGCTGTCGTTGGCTGAAATCCAAAAACTAGAGGAAGAACGA
GAACGGCAGCTTCGAGAAGAGCAAAGGCGCCAGCAGAGGGAGTTGATGAAAGCTCTTCAGCAGCAGCAGC
AGCAGCAACAGCAGAAACTCTCAGGTTGGGGGAATGTCAGCAAACCTTCAGGTACCACGAAATCTCTTCT
GGAGATCCAGCAGGAAGAGGCCAGGCAAATGCAAAAGCAGCAGCAGCAGCAGCAGCAACACCAGCAACCA
AACAGAGCTCGTAACAATACGCATTCCAACCTGCACACCAGCATTGGGAATTCTGTTTGGGGCTCTATAA
ATACTGGTCCTCCTAACCAGTGGGCATCTGACCTAGTCAGTAGTATTTGGAGTAATGCTGACACTAAAAA
CTCCAACATGGGATTCTGGGATGATGCAGTGAAAGAGGTGGGACCTAGGAATTCAACAAATAAAAATAAA
AACAACGCCAGTCTCAGTAAATCTGTAGGTGTGTCTAACCGGCAGAATAAGAAAGTAGAAGAAGAAGAAA
AGTTGCTGAAGCTCTTTCAGGGAGTAAATAAAGCCCAAGATGGATTTACGCAGTGGTGTGAACAGATGCT
TCATGCCCTTAATACGGCAAATAACTTGGATGTTCCCACATTTGTTTCTTTCCTGAAAGAAGTAGAATCT
CCTTATGAGGTCCATGATTATATCAGGGCCTATTTAGGAGATACTTCTGAGGCCAAGGAGTTTGCCAAGC
AGTTCCTTGAGCGCCGTGCCAAACAGAAAGCCAACCAGCAGCGTCAGCAGCAGCAGCTGCCGCAGCAGCA
GCAGCAGCCGCCACAGCAGCCGCCACAGCAGCCACAACAGCAGGACTCTGTGTGGGGGATGAACCACAGT
ACACTCCATTCAGTATTTCAGACCAATCAAAGCAACAACCAACAATCCAATTTTGAGGCTGTGCAGAGTG
GCAAGAAGAAGAAAAAGCAGAAGATGGTCCGAGCAGATCCCAGTTTATTAGGATTTTCAGTCAATGCATC
ATCGGAGCGACTCAACATGGGTGAAATCGAGACGTTGGATGACTACTGAGGATCCACCGGATCTAGATAA
CTGATCATAATCAGCCATACCACATTTGTAGAGGTTTTACTTGCTTTAAAAAACCTCCCACACCTCCCCC
TGAACCTGAAACATAAAATGAATGCAATTGTTGTTGTTAACTTGTTTATTGCAGCTTATAATGGTTACAA
ATAAAGCAATAGCATCACAAATTTCACAAATAAAGCATTTTTTTCACTGCATTCTAGTTGTGGTTTGTCC
AAACTCATCAATGTATCTTAACGCGTAAATTGTAAGCGTTAATATTTTGTTAAAATTCGCGTTAAATTTT
TGTTAAATCAGCTCATTTTTTAACCAATAGGCCGAAATCGGCAAAATCCCTTATAAATCAAAAGAATAGA
CCGAGATAGGGT
[37 nt withheld, positions 5683-5719]
AAAGAACGTGGACTCCAACGTCAAAGG
[49 nt withheld, positions 5747-5795]
T
[91 nt withheld, positions 5797-5887]
G
[124 nt withheld, positions 5889-6012]
CAGGTGGCACTTTTCGGGGAAATGTGCGCGGAACCCCTATTTGTTTATTTTTCTAAATACATTCAAATAT
GTATCCGCTCATGAGACAATAACCCTGATAAATGCTTCAATAATATTGAAAAAGGAAGAGTCCTGAGGCG
GAAAGAACCAGCTGTGGAATGTGTGTCAGTTAGGGTGTGGAAAGTCCCCAGGCTCCCCAGCAGGCAGAAG
TATGCAAAGCATGCATCTCAATTAGTCAGCAACCAGGTGTGGAAAGTCCCCAGGCTCCCCAGCAGGCAGA
AGTATGCAAAGCATGCATCTCAATTAGTCAGCAACCATAGTCCCGCCCCTAACTCCGCCCATCCCGCCCC
TAACTCCGCCCAGTTCCGCCCATTCTCCGCCCCATGGCTGACTAATTTTTTTTATTTATGCAGAGGCCGA
GGCCGCCTCGGCCTCTGAGCTATTCCAGAAGTAGTGAGGAGGCTTTTTTGGAGGCCTAGGCTTTTGCAAA
GATCGATCAAGAGACAGGATGAGGATCGTTTCGCATGATTGAACAAGATGGATTGCACGCAGGTTCTCCG
GCCGCTTGGGTGGAGAGGCTATTCGGCTATGACTGGGCACAACAGACAATCGGCTGCTCTGATGCCGCCG
TGTTCCGGCTGTCAGCGCAGGGGCGCCCGGTTCTTTTTGTCAAGACCGACCTGTCCGGTGCCCTGAATGA
ACTGCAAGACGAGGCAGCGCGGCTATCGTGGCTGGCCACGACGGGCGTTCCTTGCGCAGCTGTGCTCGAC
GTTGTCACTGAAGCGGGAAGGGACTGGCTGCTATTGGGCGAAGTGCCGGGGCAGGATCTCCTGTCATCTC
ACCTTGCTCCTGCCGAGAAAGTATCCATCATGGCTGATGCAATGCGGCGGCTGCATACGCTTGATCCGGC
TACCTGCCCATTCGACCACCAAGCGAAACATCGCATCGAGCGAGCACGTACTCGGATGGAAGCCGGTCTT
GTCGATCAGGATGATCTGGACGAAGAGCATCAGGGGCTCGCGCCAGCCGAACTGTTCGCCAGGCTCAAGG
CGAGCATGCCCGACGGCGAGGATCTCGTCGTGACCCATGGCGATGCCTGCTTGCCGAATATCATGGTGGA
AAATGGCCGCTTTTCTGGATTCATCGACTGTGGCCGGCTGGGTGTGGCGGACCGCTATCAGGACATAGCG
TTGGCTACCCGTGATATTGCTGAAGAGCTTGGCGGCGAATGGGCTGACCGCTTCCTCGTGCTTTACGGTA
TCGCCGCTCCCGATTCGCAGCGCATCGCCTTCTATCGCCTTCTTGACGAGTTCTTCTGAGCGGGACTCTG
GGGTTCGAAATGACCGACCAAGCGACGCCCAACCTGCCATCACGAGATTTCGATTCCACCGCCGCCTTCT
ATGAAAGGTTGGGCTTCGGAATCGTTTTCCGGGACGCCGGCTGGATGATCCTCCAGCGCGGGGATCTCAT
GCTGGAGTTCTTCGCCCACCCTAGGGGGAGGCTAACTGAAACACGGAAGGAGACAATACCGGAAGGAACC
CGCGCTATGACGGCAATAAAAAGACAGAATAAAACGCACGGTGTTGGGTCGTTTGTTCATAAACGCGGGG
TTCGGTCCCAGGGCTGGCACTCTGTCGATACCCCACCGAGACCCCATTGGGGCCAATACGCCCGCGTTTC
TTCCTTTTCCCCACCCCACCCCCCAAGTTCGGGTGAAGGCCCAGGGCTCGCAGCCAACGTCGGGGCGGCA
GGCCCTGCCATAGCCTCAGGTTACTCATATATACTTTAGATTGATTTAAAACTTCATTTTTAATTTAAAA
GGATCTAGGTGAAGATCCTTTTTGATAATCTCATGACCAAAATCCCTTAACGTGAGTTTTCGTTCCACTG
AGCGTCAGACCCCGTAGAAAAGATCAAAGGATCTTCTTGAGATCCTTTTTTTCTGCGCGTAATCTGCTGC
TTGCAAACAAAAAAACCACCGCTACCAGCGGTGGTTTGTTTGCCGGATCAAGAGCTACCAACTCTTTTTC
CGAAGGTAACTGGCTTCAGCAGAGCGCAGATACCAAATACTGTCCTTCTAGTGTAGCCGTAGTTAGGCCA
CCACTTCAAGAACTCTGTAGCACCGCCTACATACCTCGCTCTGCTAATCCTGTTACCAGTGGCTGCTGCC
AGTGGCGATAAGTCGTGTCTTACCGGGTTGGACTCAAGACGATAGTTACCGGATAAGGCGCAGCGGTCGG
GCTGAACGGGGGGTTCGTGCACACAGCCCAGCTTGGAGCGAACGACCTACACCGAACTGAGATACCTACA
GCGTGAGCTATGAGAAAGCGCCACGCTTCCCGAAGGGAGAAAGGCGGACAGGTATCCGGTAAGCGGCAGG
GTCGGAACAGGAGAGCGCACGAGGGAGCTTCCAGGGGGAAACGCCTGGTATCTTTATAGTCCTGTCGGGT
TTCGCCACCTCTGACTTGAGCGTCGATTTTTGTGATGCTCGTCAGGGGGGCGGAGCCTATGGAAAAACGC
CAGCAACGCGGCCTTTTTACGGTTCCTGGCCTTTTGCTGGCCTTTTGCTCACATGTTCTTTCCTGCGTTA
TCCCCTGATTCTGTGGATAACCGTATTACCGCCATGCAT
